Addgene plasmid #249330: pCBS-5391
Purpose: Expresses EPEC DarT2(G49D)-nSpCas9(D10A) and Non-targeting guide for mammalian cells
Depositing lab: Chase Beisel. Depositing organization: Helmholtz-Zentrum fuer Infektionsforschung (HZI). Publication: Targeted DNA ADP-ribosylation triggers templated repair in bacteria and base mutagenesis in eukaryotes. Gupta D, Patinios C, Bassett HV, Kibe A, Collins SP, Kamm C, Wang Y, Zhao C, Vollen K, Toussaint C, Calvin I, Cullot G, Aird EJ, Polkoff KM, Nguyen-Vo TP, Migur A, Schut F, Al'Abri IS, Achmedov T, Del Re A, Corn JE, Saliba AE, Crook N, Stepanova AN, Alonso JM, Beisel CL. Nat Biotechnol. 2025 Sep 4. doi: 10.1038/s41587-025-02802-w. PubMed 40908325.
Backbone
  Vector backbone: pUC19
  Vector type: Mammalian Expression
Growth in bacteria
  Bacterial resistance: Ampicillin, 100 μg/mL
  Growth temperature: 37°C
  Growth strain: DH5alpha
  Copy number: High Copy
Gene/Insert
  Gene/Insert name: EPEC DarT2(G49D)-nSpCas9(D10A)
  gRNA/shRNA sequence: GCCTGCCCTAAACCCCGGAA
  Species: Synthetic
  Mutation: DarT2(G49D) and nSpCas9(D10A)
  Tag / fusion protein: 3X Flag tag (N terminal on insert)
  Cloning method: Golden Gate
Terms and licenses: Academic/Nonprofit Terms; Industry Terms: Not Available to Industry
How to cite: pCBS-5391 was a gift from Chase Beisel (Addgene plasmid # 249330 ; http://n2t.net/addgene:249330 ; RRID:Addgene_249330)
