[The description below was written by a language model from this plasmid's Addgene catalogue record and pLannotate feature annotations shown in this document.]
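Description:
pCBS-5391 is a mammalian expression plasmid, recorded as built on a pUC19 backbone by Golden Gate assembly. It delivers a DNA ADP-ribosyltransferase–Cas9 nickase fusion together with a non-targeting single guide RNA. In bacteria it is maintained at high copy through a ColE1/pUC-type origin and selected with ampicillin via the β-lactamase gene and its native promoter. The annotated sequence also shows an f1 phage origin, small remnants of the pBR322 bom and rop regions, and a single AAV2 inverted terminal repeat downstream of the expression cassette. With only one ITR annotated, the record does not support using it as an AAV packaging vector.

The protein payload is a synthetic fusion of DarT2 from enteropathogenic E. coli, carrying a G49D substitution, to Streptococcus pyogenes Cas9 with the D10A nickase mutation. It has an N-terminal 3X FLAG tag and a C-terminal bipartite nucleoplasmin nuclear localization signal. Expression is driven by a CBh-style Pol II promoter made up of the CMV enhancer, chicken β-actin promoter and a hybrid intron, and is terminated by the bovine growth hormone polyadenylation signal. The feature table annotates the Cas9 portion but not DarT2 or the FLAG tag, which presumably occupy the unannotated stretch between the intron and Cas9. The short "large T intron" hit in that stretch is probably an annotation artefact. A separate human U6 Pol III promoter drives the guide, which is fused to the SpCas9 gRNA scaffold.

According to the associated publication, the DarT2–nickase system directs ADP-ribosylation to targeted DNA, producing base mutagenesis in eukaryotic cells. Because its guide is non-targeting, this plasmid most plausibly serves as the negative control for targeting versions of the editor.
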