Features (pLannotate 1.2.2; 20 found; start..end, strand, type, name):
    440..489     -  misc_feature   bom (fragment): basis of mobility region from pBR322
    591..626     -  CDS            rop (fragment): Rop protein, which maintains plasmids at low copy number; rop
    721..825     +  promoter       AmpR promoter: bla
    826..1686    +  CDS            AmpR: β-lactamase; bla; confers resistance to ampicillin, carbenicillin, and related antibiotics
   1857..2445    +  rep_origin     ori: high-copy-number ColE1/pMB1/pBR322/pUC origin of replication
   2507..2747    +  promoter       U6 promoter: RNA polymerase III promoter for human U6 snRNA
   2776..2851    +  misc_RNA       gRNA scaffold: guide RNA scaffold for the Streptococcus pyogenes CRISPR/Cas9 system
   2858..2901    +  misc_RNA       gRNA scaffold (fragment): guide RNA scaffold for the Streptococcus pyogenes CRISPR/Cas9 system
   2948..3233    +  enhancer       CMV enhancer: human cytomegalovirus immediate early enhancer; contains an 18-bp deletion relative to the standard CMV enhancer
   3235..3344    +  promoter       chicken β-actin promoter (fragment): contains a 21-bp deletion relative to the standard chicken β-actin promoter
   3336..3457    +  promoter       chicken β-actin promoter (fragment): contains a 21-bp deletion relative to the standard chicken β-actin promoter
   3458..3685    +  intron         hybrid intron: hybrid between chicken β-actin (CBA) and minute virus of mice (MMV) introns (Gray et al., 2011)
   4205..4221    +  intron         large T intron (fragment): SV40 (simian virus 40) large T antigen intron
   4570..6171    +  CDS            dCas9(N): N-terminal portion of catalytically inactive Streptococcus pyogenes dCas9 carrying the D10A mutation (Zetsche et al., 2015)
   6172..8670    +  CDS            Cas9(C): C-terminal portion of Streptococcus pyogenes Cas9 (Zetsche et al., 2015)
   8671..8718    +  CDS            nucleoplasmin NLS: bipartite nuclear localization signal from nucleoplasmin
   8752..8863    +  polyA_signal   bGH poly(A) signal: bovine growth hormone polyadenylation signal
   8968..9108    +  repeat_region  AAV2 ITR: inverted terminal repeat of adeno-associated virus serotype 2 inverted
   9113..9164    -  misc_feature   bom (fragment): basis of mobility region from pBR322
   9183..439     +  rep_origin     f1 ori (across the origin) (sequence partly withheld): f1 bacteriophage origin of replication; arrow indicates direction of (+) strand synthesis
>Addgene plasmid #249330 | pCBS-5391 | addgene full sequence | sequence record 497003 | Addgene NGS Result
[60 nt withheld, positions 1-60]
T
[46 nt withheld, positions 62-107]
C
[141 nt withheld, positions 109-249]
CCTTTGACGTTGGAGTCCACGTTCTTT
[37 nt withheld, positions 277-313]
ACTCTATCTCGGGCTATTCTTTTGATTTATAAGGGATTTTGCCGATTTCGGTCTATTGGTTAAAAAATGA
GCTGATTTAACAAAAATTTAACGCGAATTTTAACAAAATATTAACGTTTACAATTTTATGGTGCACTCTC
AGTACAATCTGCTCTGATGCCGCATAGTTAAGCCAGCCCCGACACCCGCCAACACCCGCTGACGCGCCCT
GACGGGCTTGTCTGCTCCCGGCATCCGCTTACAGACAAGCTGTGACCGTCTCCGGGAGCTGCATGTGTCA
GAGGTTTTCACCGTCATCACCGAAACGCGCGAGACGAAAGGGCCTCGTGATACGCCTATTTTTATAGGTT
AATGTCATGATAATAATGGTTTCTTAGACGTCAGGTGGCACTTTTCGGGGAAATGTGCGCGGAACCCCTA
TTTGTTTATTTTTCTAAATACATTCAAATATGTATCCGCTCATGAGACAATAACCCTGATAAATGCTTCA
ATAATATTGAAAAAGGAAGAGTATGAGTATTCAACATTTCCGTGTCGCCCTTATTCCCTTTTTTGCGGCA
TTTTGCCTTCCTGTTTTTGCTCACCCAGAAACGCTGGTGAAAGTAAAAGATGCTGAAGATCAGTTGGGTG
CACGAGTGGGTTACATCGAACTGGATCTCAACAGCGGTAAGATCCTTGAGAGTTTTCGCCCCGAAGAACG
TTTTCCAATGATGAGCACTTTTAAAGTTCTGCTATGTGGCGCGGTATTATCCCGTATTGACGCCGGGCAA
GAGCAACTCGGTCGCCGCATACACTATTCTCAGAATGACTTGGTTGAGTACTCACCAGTCACAGAAAAGC
ATCTTACGGATGGCATGACAGTAAGAGAATTATGCAGTGCTGCCATAACCATGAGTGATAACACTGCGGC
CAACTTACTTCTGACAACGATCGGAGGACCGAAGGAGCTAACCGCTTTTTTGCACAACATGGGGGATCAT
GTAACTCGCCTTGATCGTTGGGAACCGGAGCTGAATGAAGCCATACCAAACGACGAGCGTGACACCACGA
TGCCTGTAGCAATGGCAACAACGTTGCGCAAACTATTAACTGGCGAACTACTTACTCTAGCTTCCCGGCA
ACAATTAATAGACTGGATGGAGGCGGATAAAGTTGCAGGACCACTTCTGCGCTCGGCCCTTCCGGCTGGC
TGGTTTATTGCTGATAAATCTGGAGCCGGTGAGCGTGGAAGCCGCGGTATCATTGCAGCACTGGGGCCAG
ATGGTAAGCCCTCCCGTATCGTAGTTATCTACACGACGGGGAGTCAGGCAACTATGGATGAACGAAATAG
ACAGATCGCTGAGATAGGTGCCTCACTGATTAAGCATTGGTAACTGTCAGACCAAGTTTACTCATATATA
CTTTAGATTGATTTAAAACTTCATTTTTAATTTAAAAGGATCTAGGTGAAGATCCTTTTTGATAATCTCA
TGACCAAAATCCCTTAACGTGAGTTTTCGTTCCACTGAGCGTCAGACCCCGTAGAAAAGATCAAAGGATC
TTCTTGAGATCCTTTTTTTCTGCGCGTAATCTGCTGCTTGCAAACAAAAAAACCACCGCTACCAGCGGTG
GTTTGTTTGCCGGATCAAGAGCTACCAACTCTTTTTCCGAAGGTAACTGGCTTCAGCAGAGCGCAGATAC
CAAATACTGTTCTTCTAGTGTAGCCGTAGTTAGGCCACCACTTCAAGAACTCTGTAGCACCGCCTACATA
CCTCGCTCTGCTAATCCTGTTACCAGTGGCTGCTGCCAGTGGCGATAAGTCGTGTCTTACCGGGTTGGAC
TCAAGACGATAGTTACCGGATAAGGCGCAGCGGTCGGGCTGAACGGGGGGTTCGTGCACACAGCCCAGCT
TGGAGCGAACGACCTACACCGAACTGAGATACCTACAGCGTGAGCTATGAGAAAGCGCCACGCTTCCCGA
AGGGAGAAAGGCGGACAGGTATCCGGTAAGCGGCAGGGTCGGAACAGGAGAGCGCACGAGGGAGCTTCCA
GGGGGAAACGCCTGGTATCTTTATAGTCCTGTCGGGTTTCGCCACCTCTGACTTGAGCGTCGATTTTTGT
GATGCTCGTCAGGGGGGCGGAGCCTATGGAAAAACGCCAGCAACGCGGCCTTTTTACGGTTCCTGGCCTT
TTGCTGGCCTTTTGCTCACATGTGAGGGCCTATTTCCCATGATTCCTTCATATTTGCATATACGATACAA
GGCTGTTAGAGAGATAATTGGAATTAATTTGACTGTAAACACAAAGATATTAGTACAAAATACGTGACGT
AGAAAGTAATAATTTCTTGGGTAGTTTGCAGTTTTAAAATTATGTTTTAAAATGGACTATCATATGCTTA
CCGTAACTTGAAAGTATTTCGATTTCTTGGCTTTATATATCTTGTGGAAAGGACGAAACACCGCCTGCCC
TAAACCCCGGAAGTTTTAGAGCTAGAAATAGCAAGTTAAAATAAGGCTAGTCCGTTATCAACTTGAAAAA
GTGGCACCGAGTCGGTGCTTTTTTGTTTTAGAGCTAGAAATAGCAAGTTAAAATAAGGCTAGTCCGTTTT
TAGCGCGTGCGCCAATTCTGCAGACAAATGGCTCTAGAGGTACCCGTTACATAACTTACGGTAAATGGCC
CGCCTGGCTGACCGCCCAACGACCCCCGCCCATTGACGTCAATAGTAACGCCAATAGGGACTTTCCATTG
ACGTCAATGGGTGGAGTATTTACGGTAAACTGCCCACTTGGCAGTACATCAAGTGTATCATATGCCAAGT
ACGCCCCCTATTGACGTCAATGACGGTAAATGGCCCGCCTGGCATTGTGCCCAGTACATGACCTTATGGG
ACTTTCCTACTTGGCAGTACATCTACGTATTAGTCATCGCTATTACCATGGTCGAGGTGAGCCCCACGTT
CTGCTTCACTCTCCCCATCTCCCCCCCCTCCCCACCCCCAATTTTGTATTTATTTATTTTTTAATTATTT
TGTGCAGCGATGGGGGCGGGGCGAGGCGGAGAGGTGCGGCGGCAGCCAATCAGAGCGGCGCGCTCCGAAA
GTTTCCTTTTATGGCGAGGCGGCGGCGGCGGCGGCCCTATAAAAAGCGAAGCGCGCGGCGGGCGGGAGTC
GCTGCGCGCTGCCTTCGCCCCGTGCCCCGCTCCGCCGCCGCCTCGCGCCGCCCGCCCCGGCTCTGACTGA
CCGCGTTACTCCCACAGGTGAGCGGGCGGGACGGCCCTTCTCCTCCGGGCTGTAATTAGCTGAGCAAGAG
GTAAGGGTTTAAGGGATGGTTGGTTGGTGGGGTATTAATGTTTAATTACCTGGAGCACCTGCCTGAAATC
ACTTTTTTTCAGGTTGGACCGGTGCCACCATGGACTATAAGGACCACGACGGAGACTACAAGGATCATGA
TATTGATTACAAAGACGATGACGATAAGATGGCCCCAAAGAAGAAGCGGAAGGTCGGTATCCACGGAGTC
CCAGCAGCCGCCTATGATTACTCAGCCAGCTTGAATCCACAGAAAGCTCTTATCTGGCGCATTGTCCATC
GTGATAACATTCCTTGGATCTTAGACAATGGTCTGCACTGCGGTAATAGCTTGGTTCAAGCCGAGAACTG
GATTAACATCGACAATCCCGAGTTGATTGGTAAACGCGCTGGGCACCCGGTTCCCGTAGGCACCGGGGGT
ACGTTGCACGATTATGTCCCGTTCTACTTTACGCCTTTTAGTCCTATGCTTATGAATATCCATTCAGGCC
GCGGCGGCATTAAACGCCGCCCCAATGAAGAGATTGTAATCTTAGTTAGCAACTTACGCAACGTCGCAGC
CCATGACGTGCCCTTTGTTTTTACCGACTCACACGCCTATTATAATTGGACAAACTACTATACGTCGTTA
AACTCATTGGACCAGATCGATTGGCCAATTTTGCAAGCCCGCGATTTCCGCCGTGACCCAGATGACCCGG
CTAAGTTTGAACGCTACCAAGCAGAGGCCTTAATCTGGCAACACTGTCCGATCTCATTACTTGACGGTAT
CATCTGTTACTCGGAAGAGGTCCGCTTGCAGTTGGAGCAGTGGTTGTTTCAACGTAATTTGACAATGTCA
GTACACACCCGTTCTGGCTGGTATTTTTCGAGTGGCGGATCGTCTGGTGGCAGTTCAGGCTCGGAAACAC
CAGGCACAAGCGAGTCCGCGACACCCGAATCGAGTGGAGGGAGCTCCGGGGGTTCCGACAAGAAGTACAG
CATCGGCCTGGCCATCGGCACCAACTCTGTGGGCTGGGCCGTGATCACCGACGAGTACAAGGTGCCCAGC
AAGAAATTCAAGGTGCTGGGCAACACCGACCGGCACAGCATCAAGAAGAACCTGATCGGAGCCCTGCTGT
TCGACAGCGGCGAAACAGCCGAGGCCACCCGGCTGAAGAGAACCGCCAGAAGAAGATACACCAGACGGAA
GAACCGGATCTGCTATCTGCAAGAGATCTTCAGCAACGAGATGGCCAAGGTGGACGACAGCTTCTTCCAC
AGACTGGAAGAGTCCTTCCTGGTGGAAGAGGATAAGAAGCACGAGCGGCACCCCATCTTCGGCAACATCG
TGGACGAGGTGGCCTACCACGAGAAGTACCCCACCATCTACCACCTGAGAAAGAAACTGGTGGACAGCAC
CGACAAGGCCGACCTGCGGCTGATCTATCTGGCCCTGGCCCACATGATCAAGTTCCGGGGCCACTTCCTG
ATCGAGGGCGACCTGAACCCCGACAACAGCGACGTGGACAAGCTGTTCATCCAGCTGGTGCAGACCTACA
ACCAGCTGTTCGAGGAAAACCCCATCAACGCCAGCGGCGTGGACGCCAAGGCCATCCTGTCTGCCAGACT
GAGCAAGAGCAGACGGCTGGAAAATCTGATCGCCCAGCTGCCCGGCGAGAAGAAGAATGGCCTGTTCGGA
AACCTGATTGCCCTGAGCCTGGGCCTGACCCCCAACTTCAAGAGCAACTTCGACCTGGCCGAGGATGCCA
AACTGCAGCTGAGCAAGGACACCTACGACGACGACCTGGACAACCTGCTGGCCCAGATCGGCGACCAGTA
CGCCGACCTGTTTCTGGCCGCCAAGAACCTGTCCGACGCCATCCTGCTGAGCGACATCCTGAGAGTGAAC
ACCGAGATCACCAAGGCCCCCCTGAGCGCCTCTATGATCAAGAGATACGACGAGCACCACCAGGACCTGA
CCCTGCTGAAAGCTCTCGTGCGGCAGCAGCTGCCTGAGAAGTACAAAGAGATTTTCTTCGACCAGAGCAA
GAACGGCTACGCCGGCTACATTGACGGCGGAGCCAGCCAGGAAGAGTTCTACAAGTTCATCAAGCCCATC
CTGGAAAAGATGGACGGCACCGAGGAACTGCTCGTGAAGCTGAACAGAGAGGACCTGCTGCGGAAGCAGC
GGACCTTCGACAACGGCAGCATCCCCCACCAGATCCACCTGGGAGAGCTGCACGCCATTCTGCGGCGGCA
GGAAGATTTTTACCCATTCCTGAAGGACAACCGGGAAAAGATCGAGAAGATCCTGACCTTCCGCATCCCC
TACTACGTGGGCCCTCTGGCCAGGGGAAACAGCAGATTCGCCTGGATGACCAGAAAGAGCGAGGAAACCA
TCACCCCCTGGAACTTCGAGGAAGTGGTGGACAAGGGCGCTTCCGCCCAGAGCTTCATCGAGCGGATGAC
CAACTTCGATAAGAACCTGCCCAACGAGAAGGTGCTGCCCAAGCACAGCCTGCTGTACGAGTACTTCACC
GTGTATAACGAGCTGACCAAAGTGAAATACGTGACCGAGGGAATGAGAAAGCCCGCCTTCCTGAGCGGCG
AGCAGAAAAAGGCCATCGTGGACCTGCTGTTCAAGACCAACCGGAAAGTGACCGTGAAGCAGCTGAAAGA
GGACTACTTCAAGAAAATCGAGTGCTTCGACTCCGTGGAAATCTCCGGCGTGGAAGATCGGTTCAACGCC
TCCCTGGGCACATACCACGATCTGCTGAAAATTATCAAGGACAAGGACTTCCTGGACAATGAGGAAAACG
AGGACATTCTGGAAGATATCGTGCTGACCCTGACACTGTTTGAGGACAGAGAGATGATCGAGGAACGGCT
GAAAACCTATGCCCACCTGTTCGACGACAAAGTGATGAAGCAGCTGAAGCGGCGGAGATACACCGGCTGG
GGCAGGCTGAGCCGGAAGCTGATCAACGGCATCCGGGACAAGCAGTCCGGCAAGACAATCCTGGATTTCC
TGAAGTCCGACGGCTTCGCCAACAGAAACTTCATGCAGCTGATCCACGACGACAGCCTGACCTTTAAAGA
GGACATCCAGAAAGCCCAGGTGTCCGGCCAGGGCGATAGCCTGCACGAGCACATTGCCAATCTGGCCGGC
AGCCCCGCCATTAAGAAGGGCATCCTGCAGACAGTGAAGGTGGTGGACGAGCTCGTGAAAGTGATGGGCC
GGCACAAGCCCGAGAACATCGTGATCGAAATGGCCAGAGAGAACCAGACCACCCAGAAGGGACAGAAGAA
CAGCCGCGAGAGAATGAAGCGGATCGAAGAGGGCATCAAAGAGCTGGGCAGCCAGATCCTGAAAGAACAC
CCCGTGGAAAACACCCAGCTGCAGAACGAGAAGCTGTACCTGTACTACCTGCAGAATGGGCGGGATATGT
ACGTGGACCAGGAACTGGACATCAACCGGCTGTCCGACTACGATGTGGACCATATCGTGCCTCAGAGCTT
TCTGAAGGACGACTCCATCGACAACAAGGTGCTGACCAGAAGCGACAAGAACCGGGGCAAGAGCGACAAC
GTGCCCTCCGAAGAGGTCGTGAAGAAGATGAAGAACTACTGGCGGCAGCTGCTGAACGCCAAGCTGATTA
CCCAGAGAAAGTTCGACAATCTGACCAAGGCCGAGAGAGGCGGCCTGAGCGAACTGGATAAGGCCGGCTT
CATCAAGAGACAGCTGGTGGAAACCCGGCAGATCACAAAGCACGTGGCACAGATCCTGGACTCCCGGATG
AACACTAAGTACGACGAGAATGACAAGCTGATCCGGGAAGTGAAAGTGATCACCCTGAAGTCCAAGCTGG
TGTCCGATTTCCGGAAGGATTTCCAGTTTTACAAAGTGCGCGAGATCAACAACTACCACCACGCCCACGA
CGCCTACCTGAACGCCGTCGTGGGAACCGCCCTGATCAAAAAGTACCCTAAGCTGGAAAGCGAGTTCGTG
TACGGCGACTACAAGGTGTACGACGTGCGGAAGATGATCGCCAAGAGCGAGCAGGAAATCGGCAAGGCTA
CCGCCAAGTACTTCTTCTACAGCAACATCATGAACTTTTTCAAGACCGAGATTACCCTGGCCAACGGCGA
GATCCGGAAGCGGCCTCTGATCGAGACAAACGGCGAAACCGGGGAGATCGTGTGGGATAAGGGCCGGGAT
TTTGCCACCGTGCGGAAAGTGCTGAGCATGCCCCAAGTGAATATCGTGAAAAAGACCGAGGTGCAGACAG
GCGGCTTCAGCAAAGAGTCTATCCTGCCCAAGAGGAACAGCGATAAGCTGATCGCCAGAAAGAAGGACTG
GGACCCTAAGAAGTACGGCGGCTTCGACAGCCCCACCGTGGCCTATTCTGTGCTGGTGGTGGCCAAAGTG
GAAAAGGGCAAGTCCAAGAAACTGAAGAGTGTGAAAGAGCTGCTGGGGATCACCATCATGGAAAGAAGCA
GCTTCGAGAAGAATCCCATCGACTTTCTGGAAGCCAAGGGCTACAAAGAAGTGAAAAAGGACCTGATCAT
CAAGCTGCCTAAGTACTCCCTGTTCGAGCTGGAAAACGGCCGGAAGAGAATGCTGGCCTCTGCCGGCGAA
CTGCAGAAGGGAAACGAACTGGCCCTGCCCTCCAAATATGTGAACTTCCTGTACCTGGCCAGCCACTATG
AGAAGCTGAAGGGCTCCCCCGAGGATAATGAGCAGAAACAGCTGTTTGTGGAACAGCACAAGCACTACCT
GGACGAGATCATCGAGCAGATCAGCGAGTTCTCCAAGAGAGTGATCCTGGCCGACGCTAATCTGGACAAA
GTGCTGTCCGCCTACAACAAGCACCGGGATAAGCCCATCAGAGAGCAGGCCGAGAATATCATCCACCTGT
TTACCCTGACCAATCTGGGAGCCCCTGCCGCCTTCAAGTACTTTGACACCACCATCGACCGGAAGAGGTA
CACCAGCACCAAAGAGGTGCTGGACGCCACCCTGATCCACCAGAGCATCACCGGCCTGTACGAGACACGG
ATCGACCTGTCTCAGCTGGGAGGCGACAAAAGGCCGGCGGCCACGAAAAAGGCCGGCCAGGCAAAAAAGA
AAAAGTAAGAATTCCTAGAGCTCGCTGATCAGCCTCGACTGTGCCTTCTAGTTGCCAGCCATCTGTTGTT
TGCCCCTCCCCCGTGCCTTCCTTGACCCTGGAAGGTGCCACTCCCACTGTCCTTTCCTAATAAAATGAGG
AAATTGCATCGCATTGTCTGAGTAGGTGTCATTCTATTCTGGGGGGTGGGGTGGGGCAGGACAGCAAGGG
GGAGGATTGGGAAGAGAATAGCAGGCATGCTGGGGAGCGGCCGCAGGAACCCCTAGTGATGGAGTTGGCC
ACTCCCTCTCTGCGCGCTCGCTCGCTCACTGAGGCCGGGCGACCAAAGGTCGCCCGACGCCCGGGCTTTG
CCCGGGCGGCCTCAGTGAGCGAGCGAGCGCGCAGCTGCCTGCAGGGGCGCCTGATGCGGTATTTTCTCCT
TACGCATCTGTGCGGTATTTCACACCGCATA
[35 nt withheld, positions 9165-9199]
